>Addgene plasmid #207139 | pMMK805 | addgene full sequence | sequence record 438446 | Addgene NGS Result
AAAAAAAAGAATATATAAGGCTTTTAAAGCTTTTAAGGTTTAACGGTTGTGGACAACAAGCCAGGGATGT
AACGCACTGAGAAGCCCTTAGAGCCTCTCAAAGCAATTTTGAGTGACACAGGAACACTTAACGGCTGACA
TGGGAATTCGGTATACATCACTTTATTTAAAACGATGCCCATTTTGTTGATTATTTATTTTTCAGCGCAA
TTGATAGGCCAAATTCCCGCAACGGTGTGGGTGCTATTTACCGAAAATCGTTTTGGATGGAATAGCATGA
TGGTTGGCTTTTCATTAGCGGGTCTTGGTCTTTTACACTCAGTATTCCAAGCCTTTGTGGCAGGAAGAAT
AGCCACTAAATGGGGCGAAAAAACGGCAGTACTGCTCGGATTTATTGCAGATAGTAGTGCATTTGCCTTT
TTAGCGTTTATATCTGAAGGTTGGTTAGTTTTCCCTGTTTTAATTTTATTGGCTGGTGGTGGGATCGCTT
TACCTGCATTACAGGGAGTGATGTCTATCCAAACAAAGAGTCATCAGCAAGGTGCTTTACAGGGATTATT
GGTGAGCCTTACCAATGCAACCGGTGTTATTGGCCCATTACTGTTTGCTGTTATTTATAATCATTCACTA
CCAATTTGGGATGGCTGGATTTGGATTATTGGTTTAGCGTTTTACTGTATTATTATCCTGCTATCGATGA
CCTTCATGTTAACCCCTCAAGCTCAGGGGAGTAAACAGGAGACAAGTGCTTAGTTATTTCGTCACCAAAT
GATGTTATTCCGCGAAATATAATGACCCTCTTGATAACCCAAGAGGGCATTTTTTACGATAAAGAAGATT
TAGCTTCAAATAAAACCTATCTATTTTATTTATCTTTCAAGCTCAATAAAAAGCCGCGGTAAATAGCAAT
AAATTGGCCTTTTTTATCGGCAAGCTCTTTTAGGTTTTTCGCATGTATTGCGATATGCATAAACCAGCCA
TTGAGTAAGTTTTTAAGCACATCATCATCATAAGCTTTCCTGACGGAATGTTAATTCTCGTTGACCCTGA
GCACTGATGAATCCCCTAATGATTTTGGTAAAAATCATTAAGTTAAGGTGGATACACATCTTGTCATATG
ATCCCGGATCCGGCTGTAATCCGGGCAGCGCAACGGAACATTCATCAGTGTAAAAATGGAATCAATAAAG
CCCTGCGCAGCGCGCAGGGTCAGCCTGAATACGCGTGGCCGCCTAGGCCGCGGCCGCCGGGCAAGTACGA
CATCACCCGGCCCAAGGCGGCAGGCTGACTCACGTTAAGGGATTTTGGTCATGACTGATCCTTCAACTCA
GCAAAAGTTCGATTTATTCAACAAAGCCACGTTGTGTCTCAAAATCTCTGATGTTACATTGCACAAGATA
AAAATATATCATCATGAACAATAAAACTGTCTGCTTACATAAACAGTAATACAAGGGGTGTTATGAGCCA
TATTCAACGGGAAACGTCTTGCTCCAGGCCGCGATTAAATTCCAACATGGATGCTGATTTATATGGGTAT
AAATGGGCTCGCGATAATGTCGGGCAATCAGGTGCGACAATCTATCGATTGTATGGGAAGCCCGATGCGC
CAGAGTTGTTTCTGAAACATGGCAAAGGTAGCGTTGCCAATGATGTTACAGATGAGATGGTCAGACTAAA
CTGGCTGACGGAATTTATGCCTCTTCCGACCATCAAGCATTTTATCCGTACTCCTGATGATGCATGGTTA
CTCACCACTGCGATCCCCGGGAAAACAGCATTCCAGGTATTAGAAGAATATCCTGATTCAGGTGAAAATA
TTGTTGATGCGCTGGCAGTGTTCCTGCGCCGGTTGCATTCGATTCCTGTTTGTAATTGTCCTTTTAACAG
CGATCGCGTATTTCGCCTCGCTCAGGCGCAATCACGAATGAATAACGGTTTGGTTGATGCGAGTGATTTT
GATGACGAGCGTAATGGCTGGCCTGTTGAACAAGTCTGGAAAGAAATGCATAAGCTTTTGCCATTCTCAC
CGGATTCAGTCGTCACTCATGGTGATTTCTCACTTGATAACCTTATTTTTGACGAGGGGAAATTAATAGG
TTGTATTGATGTTGGACGAGTCGGAATCGCAGACCGATACCAGGATCTTGCCATCCTATGGAACTGCCTC
GGTGAGTTTTCTCCTTCATTACAGAAACGGCTTTTTCAAAAATATGGTATTGATAATCCTGATATGAATA
AATTGCAGTTTCATTTGATGCTCGATGAGTTTTTCTAATCAGAATTGGTTAATTGGTTGTAACACGCGGC
CGCTCGGTATAAACGCAGAAAGGCCCACCCGAAGGTGAGCCAGTGTGACTCTAGTAGAGAGCGTTCACCG
ACAAACAACAGATAAAACGAAAGGCCCAGTCTTTCGACTGAGCCTTTCGTTTTATTTGATGCCTGGTGTA
CTGCAGTGCACTAGTGGTTCGTAACATCTCTGTAACTGCTTGAGACGTGGACTGTTGTGATATGCCATAT
ATGCAGTGGTGTTCGCCGGCGCTGGTTCCGGCTGTCTTGCTTAGTTGTGAGTCGCCAGGCAGTCATCGGT
ATGATCTGTACATGATTCGTCAGTGTGAGCACCACTGACGAGCAGATTTCCAGCCAGCAAAAAACCCCTC
AAGACCCGTTTAGAGGCCCCAAGGGGTTATGCTAGTTAGGATTTATTTGTATAGTTCATCCATGCCGTGT
GTAATCCCAGCAGCCGTGACAAACTCAAGAAGGACCATGTGGTCGCGCTTTTCGTTGGGATCTTTCGAAA
GGGCAGATTGAGTGGACAGGTAATGGTTGTCTGGTAACAGCACAGGCCCATCGCCAATTGGGGTGTTTTG
TTGGTAATGGTCGGCTAGTTGAACGCTTCCATCCTCAATGTTGTGTCTGATCTTGAAGTTAACCTTGATA
CCGTTCTTTTGCTTGTCGGCCATAATGTACACATTATGGGAGTTATAGTTATATTCCAGTTTGTGGCCTA
AAATATTTCCATCTTCCTTAAAGTCAATACCCTTTAACTCGATTCTATTAACAAGGGTATCACCCTCGAA
CTTCACTTCGGCGCGTGTCTTATAGTTGCCGTCATCCTTAAAAAAGATGGTTCTCTCCTGTACATAGCCT
TCGGGCATTGCACTCTTGAAAAAGTCGTGCTGTTTCATGTGATCTGGGTAGCGCGCAAAGCACTGAACCC
CATACCCGAACGTAGTGACCAGTGTTGGCCATGGAACAGGTAGTTTACCCGTGGTGCAAATAAATTTAAG
GGTCAGCTTGCCATATGTTGCGTCGCCTTCACCCTCTCCACTGACAGAGAACTTGTGCCCATTAACATCA
CCGTCTAATTCCACGAGGATTGGGACAACTCCTGTGAAAAGCTCTTCTCCTTTACTCATAGGGACAACTC
CAGTGAAAAGTTCTTCTCCTTTACTCATATGTATATCTCCTTCTTAAATCTAGAGGATCCCCGGGTACCG
AGCTCGAATTCTGTTTCCTGTGTGAAATTGTTATCCGCTCACAATTCCACACATTATACGAGCCGATGAT
TAATTGTCAACAGCTCATTTCAGAATATTTGCCAGAACCGTTATGATGTCGGCGCAAAAAACATTATCCA
GAACGGGAGTGCCGTTGTATTGCGACGAATTGCCACGTTGTCGCAGTGTCTGTACTGTGGGTTAATGTCT
GTGATCGCCGTCGTGAGTTCGTGTCATCCGCGCATGATTCAGATGGTCCTGGAGATCGTTGCTTGTACCG
GCTGTTTGTGGCTCTACCACGTCTCATCAGTCTAGATGCGAATTCAGGGGCCTGTCAGACCAAGTTTACT
CATATATACTTTAGATTGATTTCTGAAAGCGACCAGGTGCTCGCGGCCGCACGCGTATTCAGGCTGACCC
TGCGCGCTGCGCAGGGCTTTATTGATTCCATTTTTACACTGATGAATGTTCCGTTGCGCTGCCCGGATTA
CAGCCGGATCCGGGATCATATGACAAGATGTGTATCCACCTTAACTTAATGATTTTTACCAAAATCATTA
GGGGATTCATCAGTGCTCAGGGTCAACGAGAATTAACATTCCGTCAGGAAAGCTTTAAGTTGGTTCTCTT
GGATCAATTTGCTGACAATGGCGTTTACCTTACCAGTAATGTATTCAAGGCTAATTTTTTCAAGTTCATT
CCAACCAATGATAGGCATCACTTCTTGGATAGGGATAAGGTTTTTATTATTATCAATAATATAATCAAGA
TAATGTTCAAATATACTTTCTAAGGCAGACCAACCATTTGTTAAATCAGTTTTTGTTGTGATGTAGGCAT
CAATCATAATTAATTGCTGCTTATAACAGGCACTGAGTAATTGTTTTTTATTTTTAAAGTGATGATAAAA
GGCACCTTTGGTCACCAACGCTTTTCCCGAGATCGATCTCATCTATTGAAACAGCTTGATAGCCTTTTTC
AACAAACAATATTCGTGCTGAGTTAACCAGTGATTGATAGGTACTCTTAAAATTTTCTTGTTGATGATTT
TTATTTTCCATGATAGATTTAAAATAACATACCGTCAGTATGTTTATGGTATCATGATGATGTGGTCGTG
ACAATCTTAAGAACATTTAGGTTATTTTATGTATATTGAACAGCATTCTCGCTATCAAAATAAAGCTAAT
AACATCCAATTAAGATATGATGATAAGCAGTTTCATACAACGGTTATCAAAGATGTTCTATTATGGATTG
AACATAATTTAGATCAGTCTTTACTGCTTGATGATGTGGCGAATAAAGCGGGTTATACCAAGTGGTATTT
TCAGCGGCTGTTCAAAAAGTAACAGGGGTCACACTGGCTAGCTATATTCGTGCTCGTCGTTTGACGAAAG
CGGCTGTTGAGTTGAGGTTGACGAAAAAAACTATCCTTGAGATCGCATTAAAATATCAATTTGATTCCCA
ACAATCTTTTACACGTCGATTTAAGTACATTTTTAAGGTTACACCAAGTTATTATCGGCGTAATAAATTA
TGGGAATTGGAGGCAATGCACTGAGAGATCCCCTCATAATTTCCCCAAAGCGTAACCATGTGTGAATAAA
TTTTGAGCTAGTAGGGTTGCAGCCACGAGTAAGTCTTCCCTTGTTATTGTGTAGCCAGAATGCCGCAAAA
CTTCCATGCCTAAGCGAACTGTTGAGAGTACGTTTCGATTTCTGACTGTGTTAGCCTGGAAGTGCTTGTC
CCAACCTTGTTTCTGAGCATGAACGCCCGCAAGCCAACATGTTAGTTGAAGCATCAGGGCGATTAGCAGC
ATGATATCAAAACGCTCTGAGCTGCTCGTTCGGCTATGGCGTAGGCCTAGTCCGTAGGCAGGACTTTTCA
AGTCTCGGAAGGTTTCTTCAATCTGCATTCGCTTCGAATAGATATTAACAAGTTGTTTGGGTGTTCGAAT
TTCAACAGGTAAGTTAGTTGCTAGAACCCATGGCTCCTTTGCCGACGCTGAGTAGATTTTAGGTGACGGG
TGGTGACAATGAGTCCGTGTCGAGCGCTGATTTTTTCGGCCTTTAGAGCGAGATTTATACAATAGAATTT
GGCATGAGATTGGATTGCTTTTAGTCAGCCTCTTATAGCCTAAAGTCTTTGAGTGACTAGATGACATATC
ATGTAAGTTGCTGATAGGTTTCCAGTTTTCCGCTCCTAGGTCTGCATATTGTACTTTTCCTCTTACTCGA
CTTAACCAGTACCAACCCAGCTTCTCAACGGATTTATACCATGGCACTTTAAAGCCAGCATCACTGACAA
TGAGCGGTGTGGTGTTACTCGGTAGAATGCTCGCAAGGTCGGCTAGAAATTGGTCATGAGCTTTCTTTGA
ACATTGCTCTGAAAGCGGGAACGCTTTCTCATAAAGAGTAACAGAACGACCGTGTAGTGCGACTGAAGCT
CGCAATACCATAAGTCGTTTTTGCTCACGAATATCAGACCAGTCAACAAGTACAATGGGCATCGTATTGC
CCGAACAGATAAAGCTAGCATGCCAACGGTATACAGCGAGTCGCTCTTTGTGGAGGTGACGATTACCTAA
CAATCGGTCGATTCGTTTGATGTTATGTTTTGTTCTCGCTTTGGTTGGCAGGTTACGGCCAAGTTCGGTA
AGAGTGAGAGTTTTACAGTCAAGTAATGCGTGGCAAGCCAACGTTAAGCTGTTGAGTCGTTTTAAGTGTA
ATTCGGGGCAGAATTGGTAAAGAGAGTCGTGTAAAATATCGAGTTCGCACATCTTGTTGTCTGATTATTG
ATTTTTCGCGAAACCATTTGATCCTGTTTCCTGTGTGAAATTGTTATCCGCTCACAATTCCACACATTAT
ACGAGCCGATGATTAATTGTCAACAGCTCATTTCAGAATATTTGCCAGAACCGTTATGATGTCGGCGCAA
AAAACATTATCCAGAACGGGAGTGCGCCTTGAGCGACACGAATTATGCAGTGATTTACGACCTGCACAGC
CATACCACAGCTTCCGATGGCTGCCTGACGCCAGAAGCATTGGTGCACCGTGCAGTCGATGATAAGCTGT
CAAACATGAGAATTCCCGGGAGAGCTCGGTACCCGACACCATCGAATGGTGCAAAACCTTTCGCGGTATG
GCATGATAGCGCCCGGAAGAGAGTCAATTCAGGGTGGTGAATGTGAAACCAGTAACGTTATACGATGTCG
CAGAGTATGCCGGTGTCTCTTATCAGACCGTTTCCCGCGTGGTGAACCAGGCCAGCCACGTTTCTGCGAA
AACGCGGGAAAAAGTGGAAGCGGCGATGGCGGAGCTGAATTACATTCCCAACCGCGTGGCACAACAACTG
GCGGGCAAACAGTCGTTGCTGATTGGCGTTGCCACCTCCAGTCTGGCCCTGCACGCGCCGTCGCAAATTG
TCGCGGCGATTAAATCTCGCGCCGATCAACTGGGTGCCAGCGTGGTGGTGTCGATGGTAGAACGAAGCGG
CGTCGAAGCCTGTAAAGCGGCGGTGCACAATCTTCTCGCGCAACGCGTCAGTGGGCTGATCATTAACTAT
CCGCTGGATGACCAGGATGCCATTGCTGTGGAAGCTGCCTGCACTAATGTTCCGGCGTTATTTCTTGATG
TCTCTGACCAGACACCCATCAACAGTATTATTTTCTCCCATGAAGACGGTACGCGACTGGGCGTGGAGCA
TCTGGTCGCATTGGGTCACCAGCAAATCGCGCTGTTAGCGGGCCCATTAAGTTCTGTCTCGGCGCGTCTG
CGTCTGGCTGGCTGGCATAAATATCTCACTCGCAATCAAATTCAGCCGATAGCGGAACGGGAAGGCGACT
GGAGTGCCATGTCCGGTTTTCAACAAACCATGCAAATGCTGAATGAGGGCATCGTTCCCACTGCGATGCT
GGTTGCCAACGATCAGATGGCGCTGGGCGCAATGCGCGCCATTACCGAGTCCGGGCTGCGCGTTGGTGCG
GATATCTCGGTAGTGGGATACGACGATACCGAAGACAGCTCATGTTATATCCCGCCGTTAACCACCATCA
AACAGGATTTTCGCCTGCTGGGGCAAACCAGCGTGGACCGCTTGCTGCAACTCTCTCAGGGCCAGGCGGT
GAAGGGCAATCAGCTGTTGCCCGTCTCACTGGTGAAAAGAAAAACCACCCTGGCGCCCAATACGCAAACC
GCCTCTCCCCGCGCGTTGGCCGATTCATTAATGCAGCTGGCACGACAGGTTTCCCGACTGGAAAGCGGGC
AGTGAGCGCAACGCAATTAATGTAAGTTAGCTCACTCATTAGGCACCCCAGGCTTTACACTTTATGCTTC
CGACCTGCAGATCTGCAGGTGGCACTTTTCGGGGAAATGTGCGCGGAACCCCTATTTGTTTATTTTTCTA
AATACATTCAAATATGTATCCGCTCATGAGACAATAACCCTGATAAATGCTTCAATAATATTGAAAAAGG
AAGAGTATGAGTATTCAACATTTCCGTGTCGCCCTTATTCCCTTTTTTGCGGCATTTTGCCTTCCTGTTT
TTGCTCACCCAGAAACGCTGGTGAAAGTAAAAGATGCTGAAGATCAGTTGGGTGCACGAGTGGGTTACAT
CGAACTGGATCTCAACAGCGGTAAGATCCTTGAGAGTTTTCGCCCCGAAGAACGTTTTCCAATGATGAGC
ACTTTTAAAGTTCTGCTATGTGGCGCGGTATTATCCCGTATTGACGCCGGGCAAGAGCAACTCGGTCGCC
GCATACACTATTCTCAGAATGACTTGGTTGAGTACTCACCAGTCACAGAAAAGCATCTTACGGATGGCAT
GACAGTAAGAGAATTATGCAGTGCTGCCATAACCATGAGTGATAACACTGCGGCCAACTTACTTCTGACA
ACGATCGGAGGACCGAAGGAGCTAACCGCTTTTTTGCACAACATGGGGGATCATGTAACTCGCCTTGATC
GTTGGGAACCGGAGCTGAATGAAGCCATACCAAACGACGAGCGTGACACCACGATGCCTGCAGCAATGGC
AACAACGTTGCGCAAACTATTAACTGGCGAACTACTTACTCTAGCTTCCCGGCAACAATTAATAGACTGG
ATGGAGGCGGATAAAGTTGCAGGACCACTTCTGCGCTCGGCCCTTCCGGCTGGCTGGTTTATTGCTGATA
AATCTGGAGCCGGTGAGCGTGGGTCTCGCGGTATCATTGCAGCACTGGGGCCAGATGGTAAGCCCTCCCG
TATCGTAGTTATCTACACGACGGGGAGTCAGGCAACTATGGATGAACGAAATAGACAGATCGCTGAGATA
GGTGCCTCACTGATTAAGCATTGGTAACTGTCAGACCAAGTTTACTCATATATACTTTAGATTGATTTAT
GGTGCACTCTCAGTACAATCTGCTCTGATGCCGCATAGTTAAGCCAGTATACACTCCGCTATCGCTACGT
GACTGGGTCATGGCTGCGCCCCGACACCCGCCAACACCCGCTGACGCGCCCTGACGGGCTTGTCTGCTCC
CGGCATCCGCTTACAGACAAGCTGTGACCGTCTCCGGGAGCTGCATGTGTCAGAGGTTTTCACCGTCATC
ACCGAAACGCGCGAGGCAGCAAGGAGATGGCGCCCAACAGTCCCCCGGCCACGGGGCCTGCCACCATACC
CACGCCGAAACAAGCGCTCATGAGCCCGAAGTGGCGAGCCCGATCTTCCCCATCGGTGATGTCGGCGATA
TAGGCGCCAGCAACCGCACCTGTGGCGCCGGTGATGCCGGCCACGATGCGTCCGGCGTAGAGGATCCTTT
TTGTCCGGTGTTGGGTTGAAGGTGAAGCCGGTCGGGGCCGCAGCGGGGGCCGGCTTTTCAGCCTTGCCCC
CCTGCTTCGGCCGCCGTGGCTCCGGCGTCTTGGGTGCCGGCGCGGGTTCCGCAGCCTTGGCCTGCGGTGC
GGGCACATCGGCGGGCTTGGCCTTGATGTGCCGCCTGGCGTGCGAGCGGAACGTCTCGTAGGAGAACTTG
ACCTTCCCCGTTTCCCGCATGTGCTCCCAAATGGTGACGAGCGCATAGCCGGACGCTAACGCCGCCTCGA
CATCCGCCCTCACCGCCAGGAACGCAACCGCAGCCTCATCACGCCGGCGCTTCTTGGCCGCGCGGGATTC
AACCCACTCGGCCAGCTCGTCGGTGTAGCTCTTTGGCATCGTCTCTCGCCTGTCCCCTCAGTTCAGTAAT
TTCCTGCATTTGCCTGTTTCCAGTCGGTAGATATTCCACAAAACAGCAGGGAAGCAGCGCTTTTCCGCTG
CATAACCCTGCTTCGGGGTCATTATAGCGATTTTTTCGGTATATCCATCCTTTTTCGCACGATATACAGG
ATTTTGCCAAAGGGTTCGTGTAGACTTTCCTTGGTGTATCCAACGGCGTCAGCCGGGCAGGATAGGTGAA
GTAGGCCCACCCGCGAGCGGGTGTTCCTTCTTCACTGTCCCTTATTCGCACCTGGCGGTGCTCAACGGGA
ATCCTGCTCTGCGAGGCTGGCCGGCTACCGCCGGCGTAACAGATGAGGGCAAGCGGATGGCTGATGAAAC
CAAGCCAACCAGGAAGGGCAGCCCACCTATCAAGGTGTACTGCCTTCCAGACGAACGAAGAGCGATTGAG
GAAAAGGCGGCGGCGGCCGGCATGAGCCTGTCGGCCTACCTGCTGGCCGTCGGCCAGGGCTACAAAATCA
CGGGCGTCGTGGACTATGAGCACGTCCGCGAGCTGGCCCGCATCAATGGCGACCTGGGCCGCCTGGGCGG
CCTGCTGAAACTCTGGCTCACCGACGACCCGCGCACGGCGCGGTTCGGTGATGCCACGATCCTCGCCCTG
CTGGCGAAGATCGAAGAGAAGCAGGACGAGCTTGGCAAGGTCATGATGGGCGTGGTCCGCCCGAGGGCAG
AGCCATGACTTTTTTAGCCGCTAAAACGGCCGGGGGGTGCGCGTGATTGCCAAGCACGTCCCCATGCGCT
CCATCAAGAAGAGCGACTTCGCGGAGCTGGTGAAGTACATCACCGACGAGCAAGGCAAGACCGAGCGCCT
GGGTCACGTGCGCGTCACGAACTGCGAGGCAAACACCCTGCCCGCTGTCATGGCCGAGGTGATGGCGACC
CAGCACGGCAACACCCGTTCCGAGGCCGACAAGACCTATCACCTGCTGGTTAGCTTCCGCGCGGGAGAGA
AGCCCGACGCGGAGACGTTGCGCGCGATTGAGGACCGCATCTGCGCTGGGCTTGGCTTCGCCGAGCATCA
GCGCGTCAGTGCCGTGCATCACGACACCGACAACCTGCACATCCATATCGCCATCAACAAGATTCACCCG
ACCCGAAACACCATCCATGAGCCGTATCGGGCCTACCGCGCCCTCGCTGACCTCTGCGCGACGCTCGAAC
GGGACTACGGGCTTGAGCGTGACAATCACGAAACGCGGCAGCGCGTTTCCGAGAACCGCGCGAACGACAT
GGAGCGGCACGCGGGCGTGGAAAGCCTGGTCGGCTGGATCCGGCCACGATGCGTCCGGCGTAGAGGATCT
GAAGATCAGCAGTTCAACCTGTTGATAGTACGTACTAAGCTCTCATGTTTCACGTACTAAGCTCTCATGT
TTAACGTACTAAGCTCTCATGTTTAACGAACTAAACCCTCATGGCTAACGTACTAAGCTCTCATGGCTAA
CGTACTAAGCTCTCATGTTTCACGTACTAAGCTCTCATGTTTGAACAATAAAATTAATATAAATCAGCAA
CTTAAATAGCCTCTAAGGTTTTAAGTTTTATAAG
Features (pLannotate 1.2.2; 34 found; start..end, strand, type, name):
    144..753     +  CDS            TcR (fragment): tetracycline efflux protein; tetA from transposon Tn10; confers resistance to tetracycline
    869..1018    -  CDS            tetC (fragment): TETC_ECOLX - Experimental evidence at protein level: Swiss-Prot protein existence level 1. From Escherichia coli.
   1127..1225    +  CDS            YT93_ECOLX (fragment): Protein predicted: Swiss-Prot protein existence level 4. May be associated with transposition functions of transposon Tn903. From Escherichia coli.
   1248..1288    +  CDS            RSF1010 RepC (fragment): replication protein C of the broad-host-range plasmid RSF1010 (Scholz et al., 1989); repC
   1463..2278    +  CDS            KanR: aminoglycoside phosphotransferase; aph(3')-Ia; confers resistance to kanamycin in bacteria or G418 (Geneticin®) in eukaryotes
   2324..2351    -  terminator     T7Te terminator: phage T7 early transcription terminator
   2367..2438    -  terminator     rrnB T1 terminator: transcription terminator T1 from the E. coli rrnB gene
   2648..2695    -  terminator     T7 terminator: transcription terminator for bacteriophage T7 RNA polymerase
   2706..3455    -  CDS            yEGFP: yEGFP is a fluorescent protein published in 1997.
   3479..3511    -  misc_feature   MCS (fragment): pUC18/19 multiple cloning site
   3526..3548    -  protein_bind   lac operator (fragment): The lac repressor binds to the lac operator to inhibit transcription in E. coli. This inhibition can be relieved by adding lactose or isopropyl-β-D-thiogalactopyranoside (IPTG). lac repressor encoded by lacI
   3552..3580    -  promoter       tac promoter: strong E. coli promoter; hybrid between the trp and lac UV5 promoters
   3887..4000    -  CDS            YT93_ECOLX (fragment): Protein predicted: Swiss-Prot protein existence level 4. May be associated with transposition functions of transposon Tn903. From Escherichia coli.
   4108..4443    -  CDS            tetC (fragment): TETC_ECOLX - Experimental evidence at protein level: Swiss-Prot protein existence level 1. From Escherichia coli.
   4430..4561    -  CDS            tetC (fragment): TETC_ECOLX - Experimental evidence at protein level: Swiss-Prot protein existence level 1. From Escherichia coli.
   4649..4849    +  CDS            tetD (fragment): TETD_ECOLX - Experimental evidence at protein level: Swiss-Prot protein existence level 1. From Escherichia coli.
   4843..5061    +  CDS            tetD (fragment): TETD_ECOLX - Experimental evidence at protein level: Swiss-Prot protein existence level 1. From Escherichia coli.
   6339..6361    -  protein_bind   lac operator (fragment): The lac repressor binds to the lac operator to inhibit transcription in E. coli. This inhibition can be relieved by adding lactose or isopropyl-β-D-thiogalactopyranoside (IPTG). lac repressor encoded by lacI
   6365..6393    -  promoter       tac promoter: strong E. coli promoter; hybrid between the trp and lac UV5 promoters
   6566..6583    -  promoter       tet promoter (fragment): E. coli promoter for tetracycline efflux protein gene
   6615..6692    +  promoter       lacIq promoter: lacI (mutant); In the lacIq allele, a single base change in the promoter boosts expression of the lacI gene about 10-fold.
   6693..7775    +  CDS            lacI: lac repressor; lacI; The lac repressor binds to the lac operator to inhibit transcription in E. coli. This inhibition can be relieved by adding lactose or isopropyl-β-D-thiogalactopyranoside (IPTG).
   7788..7809    +  protein_bind   CAP binding site: CAP binding activates transcription in the presence of cAMP. E. coli catabolite activator protein
   7824..7842    +  promoter       lac UV5 promoter (fragment): E. coli lac promoter with an "up" mutation
   7882..7986    +  promoter       AmpR promoter: bla
   7987..8847    +  CDS            AmpR: β-lactamase; bla; confers resistance to ampicillin, carbenicillin, and related antibiotics
   8888..8978    -  misc_feature   bom (fragment): basis of mobility region from pBR322
   9080..9120    -  CDS            rop (fragment): Rop protein, which maintains plasmids at low copy number; rop
   9119..9307    -  CDS            TcR (fragment): tetracycline efflux protein; tet; confers resistance to tetracycline
   9298..9699    -  CDS            traK: TRAK4_ECOLX - Experimental evidence at protein level: Swiss-Prot protein existence level 1. From Escherichia coli.
   9925..10034   +  oriT           oriT: incP origin of transfer
  10067..10438   +  CDS            traJ: oriT-recognizing protein; traJ
  10476..11042   +  CDS            traI (fragment): TRAI6_ECOLX - Experimental evidence at protein level: Swiss-Prot protein existence level 1. The initiation process of transfer DNA synthesis requires the interaction of at least three plasmid-specific components (TraH, I, and J) at the transfer origin resulting in the assembly of a specialised nucleoprotein complex - the relaxosome. Site- and strand-specific cleavage at the transfer origin is dependent on TraI and TraJ. From Escherichia coli.
  11056..140     +  rep_origin     R6K γ ori (across the origin): γ replication origin from E. coli plasmid R6K; requires the R6K initiator protein pi for replication
