[The description below was written by a language model from this plasmid's Addgene catalogue record and pLannotate feature annotations shown in this document.]
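Description:
pMMK805 is a conjugative, conditionally replicating Tn10 transposon-delivery plasmid from the Marine Modification Kit, built by Gibson assembly on the pMMK810 backbone and catalogued as a bacterial expression and synthetic biology vector. It replicates from the R6K γ origin, which needs the pi initiator protein. This explains its propagation in a pir-positive E. coli strain at low copy, and means it should behave as a suicide vector in recipients lacking pir. An incP (RP4-type) origin of transfer with traJ, traK and a traI fragment allows mobilisation by conjugation from a suitable donor. The catalogue lists kanamycin selection. The feature table also shows an intact β-lactamase (AmpR) gene in the backbone, which the catalogue does not list as a selection marker.

The payload is a synthetic Tn10-Ptac-GFP cassette. A tac promoter with a lac operator drives a GFP coding sequence (annotated by similarity as yEGFP), followed by a T7 terminator. Next to it lies the aph(3')-Ia kanamycin resistance gene, bounded by rrnB T1 and T7Te terminators. Tn903- and Tn10-derived fragments (tetA, tetC, tetD) flank this region, which fits GFP and KanR sitting inside the transposable element, although the transposon ends are not explicitly annotated. Elsewhere, a second tac promoter and lac operator face an unannotated stretch of more than 1 kb. This stretch may encode the transposase, but the record does not identify it. A lacIq-driven lacI supplies repressor, so tac-driven expression should be IPTG-responsive while the plasmid is present.

The stated purpose is an assembled Tn10 carrying ptac-driven gfp. The design is consistent with conjugative delivery and chromosomal insertion of a fluorescent, kanamycin-selectable marker into marine bacteria.
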