Addgene plasmid #207139: pMMK805
Purpose: Assembled Tn10 with ptac promoter driving gfp
Depositing lab: Nicholas Shikuma. Depositing organization: San Diego State University. Publication: Linking bacterial tetrabromopyrrole biosynthesis to coral metamorphosis. Alker AT, Farrell MV, Demko AM, Purdy TN, Adak S, Moore BS, Sneed JM, Paul VJ, Shikuma NJ. ISME Commun. 2023 Sep 19;3(1):98. doi: 10.1038/s43705-023-00309-6. PubMed 37726481.
Backbone
  Vector backbone: pMMK810
  Vector type: Bacterial Expression, Synthetic Biology
Growth in bacteria
  Bacterial resistance: Kanamycin, 50 μg/mL
  Growth temperature: 37°C
  Growth strain: Pir1
  Copy number: Low Copy
Gene/Insert
  Gene/Insert name: Tn10-Ptac-GFP
  Species: Synthetic
  Promoter: ptac
  Cloning method: Gibson Cloning
  Sequencing primers: 5′ ATTCAACGGGAAACGTCTTG
Terms and licenses: Academic/Nonprofit Terms; Industry Terms: Not Available to Industry
Depositor comments: Please see Alker et al. 2023 mBio (https://doi.org/10.1128/mbio.01502-23) for more information on the Marine Modification Kit plasmids. Please visit https://www.biorxiv.org/content/10.1101/2023.05.08.539906v1 for bioRxiv preprint.
How to cite: pMMK805 was a gift from Nicholas Shikuma (Addgene plasmid # 207139 ; http://n2t.net/addgene:207139 ; RRID:Addgene_207139)
